>Addgene plasmid #140169 | pEarleyGate100-pSpoA-DsRed-Express2-FKBP(LV)(C22V) | addgene full sequence | sequence record 297103 | Addgene NGS Result
GTTGGCGTATAACATAGTATCGACGGAGCCGATTTTGAAACCGCGGTGATCACAGGCAGCAACGCTCTGT
CATCGTTACAATCAACATGCTACCCTCCGCGAGATCATCCGTGTTTCAAACCCGGCAGCTTAGTTGCCGT
TCTTCCGAATAGCATCGGTAACATGAGCAAAGTCTGCCGCCTTACAACGGCTCTCCCGCTGACGCCGTCC
CGGACTGATGGGCTGCCTGTATCGAGTGGTGATTTTGTGCCGAGCTGCCGGTCGGGGAGCTGTTGGCTGG
CTGGTGGCAGGATATATTGTGGTGTAAACAAATTGACGCTTAGACAACTTAATAACACATTGCGGACGTT
TTTAATGTACTGAATTAACGCCGAATTAATTCGAGCTCGGATCTGATAATTTATTTGAAAATTCATAAGA
AAAGCAAACGTTACATGAATTGATGAAACAATACAAAGACAGATAAAGCCACGCACATTTAGGATATTGG
CCGAGATTACTGAATATTGAGTAAGATCACGGAATTTCTGACAGGAGCATGTCTTCAATTCAGCCCAAAT
GGCAGTTGAAATACTCAAACCGCCCCATATGCAGGAGCGGATCATTCATTGTTTGTTTGGTTGCCTTTGC
CAACATGGGAGTCCAAGATTCTGCAGTCAAATCTCGGTGACGGGCAGGACCGGACGGGGCGGTACCGGCA
GGCTGAAGTCCAGCTGCCAGAAACCCACGTCATGCCAGTTCCCGTGCTTGAAGCCGGCCGCCCGCAGCAT
GCCGCGGGGGGCATATCCGAGCGCCTCGTGCATGCGCACGCTCGGGTCGTTGGGCAGCCCGATGACAGCG
ACCACGCTCTTGAAGCCCTGTGCCTCCAGGGACTTCAGCAGGTGGGTGTAGAGCGTGGAGCCCAGTCCCG
TCCGCTGGTGGCGGGGGGAGACGTACACGGTCGACTCGGCCGTCCAGTCGTAGGCGTTGCGTGCCTTCCA
GGGGCCCGCGTAGGCGATGCCGGCGACCTCGCCGTCCACCTCGGCGACGAGCCAGGGATAGCGCTCCCGC
AGACGGACGAGGTCGTCCGTCCACTCCTGCGGTTCCTGCGGCTCGGTACGGAAGTTGACCGTGCTTGTCT
CGATGTAGTGGTTGACGATGGTGCAGACCGCCGGCATGTCCGCCTCGGTGGCACGGCGGATGTCGGCCGG
GCGTCGTTCTGGGCTCATCGATTCGATTTGGTGTATCGAGATTGGTTATGAAATTCAGATGCTAGTGTAA
TGTATTGGTAATTTGGGAAGATATAATAGGAAGCAAGGCTATTTATCCATTTCTGAAAAGGCGAAATGGC
GTCACCGCGAGCGTCACGCGCATTCCGTTCTTGCTGTAAAGCGTTGTTTGGTACACTTTTGACTAGCGAG
GCTTGGCGTGTCAGCGTATCTATTCAAAAGTCGTTAATGGCTGCGGATCAAGAAAAAGTTGGAATAGAAA
CAGAATACCCGCGAAATTCAGGCCCGGTTGCCATGTCCTACACGCCGAAATAAACGACCAAATTAGTAGA
AAAATAAAAACTGACTCGGATACTTACGTCACGTCTTGCGCACTGATTTGAAAAATCTCAGAATTCCAAT
CCCACAAAAATCTGAGCTTAACAGCACAGTTGCTCCTCTCAGAGCAGAATCGGGTATTCAACACCCTCAT
ATCAACTACTACGTTGTGTATAACGGTCCACATGCCGGTATATACGATGACTGGGGTTGTACAAAGGCGG
CAACAAACGGCGTTCCCGGAGTTGCACACAAGAAATTTGCCACTATTACAGAGGCAAGAGCAGCAGCTGA
CGCGTACACAACAAGTCAGCAAACAGACAGGTTGAACTTCATCCCCAAAGGAGAAGCTCAACTCAAGCCC
AAGAGCTTTGCTAAGGCCCTAACAAGCCCACCAAAGCAAAAAGCCCACTGGCTCACGCTAGGAACCAAAA
GGCCCAGCAGTGATCCAGCCCCAAAAGAGATCTCCTTTGCCCCGGAGATTACAATGGACGATTTCCTCTA
TCTTTACGATCTAGGAAGGAAGTTCGAAGGTGAAGGTGACGACACTATGTTCACCACTGATAATGAGAAG
GTTAGCCTCTTCAATTTCAGAAAGAATGCTGACCCACAGATGGTTAGAGAGGCCTACGCAGCAGGTCTCA
TCAAGACGATCTACCCGAGTAACAATCTCCAGGAGATCAAATACCTTCCCAAGAAGGTTAAAGATGCAGT
CAAAAGATTCAGGACTAATTGCATCAAGAACACAGAGAAAGACATATTTCTCAAGATCAGAAGTACTATT
CCAGTATGGACGATTCAAGGCTTGCTTCATAAACCAAGGCAAGTAATAGAGATTGGAGTCTCTAAAAAGG
TAGTTCCTACTGAATCTAAGGCCATGCATGGAGTCTAAGATTCAAATCGAGGATCTAACAGAACTCGCCG
TGAAGACTGGCGAACAGTTCATACAGAGTCTTTTACGACTCAATGACAAGAAGAAAATCTTCGTCAACAT
GGTGGAGCACGACACTCTGGTCTACTCCAAAAATGTCAAAGATACAGTCTCAGAAGACCAAAGGGCTATT
GAGACTTTTCAACAAAGGATAATTTCGGGAAACCTCCTCGGATTCCATTGCCCAGCTATCTGTCACTTCA
TCGAAAGGACAGTAGAAAAGGAAGGTGGCTCCTACAAATGCCATCATTGCGATAAAGGAAAGGCTATCAT
TCAAGATCTCTCTGCCGACAGTGGTCCCAAAGATGGACCCCCACCCACGAGGAGCATCGTGGAAAAAGAA
GACGTTCCAACCACGTCTTCAAAGCAAGTGGATTGATGTGACATCTCCACTGACGTAAGGGATGACGCAC
AATCCCACTATCCTTCGCAAGACCCTTCCTCTATATAAGGAAGTTCATTTCATTTGGAGAGGACACGCTC
GACATGAAAGCCTTCACACTCGCTCTCTTCTTAGCTCTTTCCCTCTATCTCCTGCCCAATCCAGCCGACA
GCACAGAAAACGTTATAAAACCCTTTATGCGTTTTAAAGTCCATATGGAGGGGAGCGTCAATGGACACGA
ATTTGAGATTGAGGGTGAAGGAGAGGGCAAGCCTTACGAGGGAACCCAAACTGCGAAGCTACAGGTGACC
AAGGGCGGACCCCTCCCATTTGCTTGGGACATTCTGTCTCCGCAATTCCAATATGGCAGTAAAGTGTATG
TCAAACACCCGGCCGACATACCGGACTACAAGAAGTTATCATTTCCGGAAGGTTTCAAGTGGGAGAGAGT
CATGAATTTTGAAGACGGGGGGGTAGTAACAGTGACTCAGGACAGCAGTCTTCAAGACGGTACGTTCATC
TATCATGTCAAATTTATCGGAGTCAACTTCCCTTCTGACGGACCGGTTATGCAGAAGAAGACTCTGGGCT
GGGAACCGAGTACTGAGCGACTGTACCCTCGTGATGGAGTACTGAAAGGTGAGATACATAAAGCACTAAA
GCTCAAGGGCGGCGGTCATTATCTCGTGGAATTTAAGAGTATTTACATGGCTAAAAAACCCGTAAAGCTA
CCTGGATATTATTATGTTGATTCTAAACTAGATATTACGAGCCATAACGAAGACTATACCGTCGTCGAGC
AGTATGAGAGAGCAGAGGCGCGACATCATTTATTCCAGGGCTCAAGCAGAGGAGTTCAGGTCGAAACTAT
TAGCCCCGGAGATGGCCGAACCTTTCCGAAAAGGGGCCAGACTGTAGTTGTACACTATACGGGAATGCTC
GAGGACGGAAAGAAGTTAGACAGCTCCCGAGACAGAAACAAACCGTTCAAGTTCATGCTGGGTAAGCAAG
AAGTAATTCGAGGCTGGGAAGAAGGCGTAGCCCAAATGAGCGTAGGACAACGAGCCAAACTTACGATTTC
ACCAGATTACGCCTATGGGGCTACTGGACATCCCGGAGTGATACCTCCTCATGCAACGCTCGTTTTTGAT
GTTGAGTTATTGAAGTTAGAGTAAACTAGTCCCTAGAGTCCTGCTTTAATGAGATATGCGAGACGCCTAT
GATCGCATGATATTTGCTTTCAATTCTGTTGTGCACGTTGTAAAAAACCTGAGCATGTGTAGCTCAGATC
CTTACCGCCGGTTTCGGTTCATTCTAATGAATATATCACCCGTTACTATCGTATTTTTATGAATAATATT
CTCCGTTCAATTTACTGATTGTACCCTACTACTTATATGTACAATATTAAAATGAAAACAATATATTGTG
CTGAATAGGTTTATAGCGACATCTATGATAGAGCGCCACAATAACAAACAATTGCGTTTTATTATTACAA
ATCCAATTTTAAAAAAAGCGGCAGAACCGGTCAAACCTAAAAGACTGATTACATAAATCTTATTCAAATT
TCAAAAGTGCCCCAGGGGCTAGTATCTACGACACACCGAGCGGCGAACTAATAACGCTCACTGAAGGGAA
CTCCGGTTCCCCGCCGGCGCGCATGGGTGAGATTCCTTGAAGTTGAGTATTGGCCGTCCGCTCTACCGAA
AGTTACGGGCACCATTCAACCCGGTCCAGCACGGCGGCCGGGTAACCGACTTGCTGCCCCGAGAATTATG
CAGCATTTTTTTGGTGTATGTGGGCCCCAAATGAAGTGCAGGTCAAACCTTGACAGTGACGACAAATCGT
TGGGCGGGTCCAGGGCGAATTTTGCGACAACATGTCGAGGCTCAGCAGGACCTGCAGGCATGCAAGCTTG
GCACTGGCCGTCGTTTTACAACGTCGTGACTGGGAAAACCCTGGCGTTACCCAACTTAATCGCCTTGCAG
CACATCCCCCTTTCGCCAGCTGGCGTAATAGCGAAGAGGCCCGCACCGATCGCCCTTCCCAACAGTTGCG
CAGCCTGAATGGCGAATGCTAGAGCAGCTTGAGCTTGGATCAGATTGTCGTTTCCCGCCTTCAGTTTAAA
CTATCAGTGTTTGACAGGATATATTGGCGGGTAAACCTAAGAGAAAAGAGCGTTTATTAGAATAATCGGA
TATTTAAAAGGGCGTGAAAAGGTTTATCCGTTCGTCCATTTGTATGTGCATGCCAACCACAGGGTTCCCC
TCGGGATCAAAGTACTTTGATCCAACCCCTCCGCTGCTATAGTGCAGTCGGCTTCTGACGTTCAGTGCAG
CCGTCTTCTGAAAACGACATGTCGCACAAGTCCTAAGTTACGCGACAGGCTGCCGCCCTGCCCTTTTCCT
GGCGTTTTCTTGTCGCGTGTTTTAGTCGCATAAAGTAGAATACTTGCGACTAGAACCGGAGACATTACGC
CATGAACAAGAGCGCCGCCGCTGGCCTGCTGGGCTATGCCCGCGTCAGCACCGACGACCAGGACTTGACC
AACCAACGGGCCGAACTGCACGCGGCCGGCTGCACCAAGCTGTTTTCCGAGAAGATCACCGGCACCAGGC
GCGACCGCCCGGAGCTGGCCAGGATGCTTGACCACCTACGCCCTGGCGACGTTGTGACAGTGACCAGGCT
AGACCGCCTGGCCCGCAGCACCCGCGACCTACTGGACATTGCCGAGCGCATCCAGGAGGCCGGCGCGGGC
CTGCGTAGCCTGGCAGAGCCGTGGGCCGACACCACCACGCCGGCCGGCCGCATGGTGTTGACCGTGTTCG
CCGGCATTGCCGAGTTCGAGCGTTCCCTAATCATCGACCGCACCCGGAGCGGGCGCGAGGCCGCCAAGGC
CCGAGGCGTGAAGTTTGGCCCCCGCCCTACCCTCACCCCGGCACAGATCGCGCACGCCCGCGAGCTGATC
GACCAGGAAGGCCGCACCGTGAAAGAGGCGGCTGCACTGCTTGGCGTGCATCGCTCGACCCTGTACCGCG
CACTTGAGCGCAGCGAGGAAGTGACGCCCACCGAGGCCAGGCGGCGCGGTGCCTTCCGTGAGGACGCATT
GACCGAGGCCGACGCCCTGGCGGCCGCCGAGAATGAACGCCAAGAGGAACAAGCATGAAACCGCACCAGG
ACGGCCAGGACGAACCGTTTTTCATTACCGAAGAGATCGAGGCGGAGATGATCGCGGCCGGGTACGTGTT
CGAGCCGCCCGCGCACGTCTCAACCGTGCGGCTGCATGAAATCCTGGCCGGTTTGTCTGATGCCAAGCTG
GCGGCCTGGCCGGCCAGCTTGGCCGCTGAAGAAACCGAGCGCCGCCGTCTAAAAAGGTGATGTGTATTTG
AGTAAAACAGCTTGCGTCATGCGGTCGCTGCGTATATGATGCGATGAGTAAATAAACAAATACGCAAGGG
GAACGCATGAAGGTTATCGCTGTACTTAACCAGAAAGGCGGGTCAGGCAAGACGACCATCGCAACCCATC
TAGCCCGCGCCCTGCAACTCGCCGGGGCCGATGTTCTGTTAGTCGATTCCGATCCCCAGGGCAGTGCCCG
CGATTGGGCGGCCGTGCGGGAAGATCAACCGCTAACCGTTGTCGGCATCGACCGCCCGACGATTGACCGC
GACGTGAAGGCCATCGGCCGGCGCGACTTCGTAGTGATCGACGGAGCGCCCCAGGCGGCGGACTTGGCTG
TGTCCGCGATCAAGGCAGCCGACTTCGTGCTGATTCCGGTGCAGCCAAGCCCTTACGACATATGGGCCAC
CGCCGACCTGGTGGAGCTGGTTAAGCAGCGCATTGAGGTCACGGATGGAAGGCTACAAGCGGCCTTTGTC
GTGTCGCGGGCGATCAAAGGCACGCGCATCGGCGGTGAGGTTGCCGAGGCGCTGGCCGGGTACGAGCTGC
CCATTCTTGAGTCCCGTATCACGCAGCGCGTGAGCTACCCAGGCACTGCCGCCGCCGGCACAACCGTTCT
TGAATCAGAACCCGAGGGCGACGCTGCCCGCGAGGTCCAGGCGCTGGCCGCTGAAATTAAATCAAAACTC
ATTTGAGTTAATGAGGTAAAGAGAAAATGAGCAAAAGCACAAACACGCTAAGTGCCGGCCGTCCGAGCGC
ACGCAGCAGCAAGGCTGCAACGTTGGCCAGCCTGGCAGACACGCCAGCCATGAAGCGGGTCAACTTTCAG
TTGCCGGCGGAGGATCACACCAAGCTGAAGATGTACGCGGTACGCCAAGGCAAGACCATTACCGAGCTGC
TATCTGAATACATCGCGCAGCTACCAGAGTAAATGAGCAAATGAATAAATGAGTAGATGAATTTTAGCGG
CTAAAGGAGGCGGCATGGAAAATCAAGAACAACCAGGCACCGACGCCGTGGAATGCCCCATGTGTGGAGG
AACGGGCGGTTGGCCAGGCGTAAGCGGCTGGGTTGCCTGCCGGCCCTGCAATGGCACTGGAACCCCCAAG
CCCGAGGAATCGGCGTGAGCGGTCGCAAACCATCCGGCCCGGTACAAATCGGCGCGGCGCTGGGTGATGA
CCTGGTGGAGAAGTTGAAGGCCGCGCAGGCCGCCCAGCGGCAACGCATCGAGGCAGAAGCACGCCCCGGT
GAATCGTGGCAAGCGGCCGCTGATCGAATCCGCAAAGAATCCCGGCAACCGCCGGCAGCCGGTGCGCCGT
CGATTAGGAAGCCGCCCAAGGGCGACGAGCAACCAGATTTTTTCGTTCCGATGCTCTATGACGTGGGCAC
CCGCGATAGTCGCAGCATCATGGACGTGGCCGTTTTCCGTCTGTCGAAGCGTGACCGACGAGCTGGCGAG
GTGATCCGCTACGAGCTTCCAGACGGGCACGTAGAGGTTTCCGCAGGGCCGGCCGGCATGGCCAGTGTGT
GGGATTACGACCTGGTACTGATGGCGGTTTCCCATCTAACCGAATCCATGAACCGATACCGGGAAGGGAA
GGGAGACAAGCCCGGCCGCGTGTTCCGTCCACACGTTGCGGACGTACTCAAGTTCTGCCGGCGAGCCGAT
GGCGGAAAGCAGAAAGACGACCTGGTAGAAACCTGCATTCGGTTAAACACCACGCACGTTGCCATGCAGC
GTACGAAGAAGGCCAAGAACGGCCGCCTGGTGACGGTATCCGAGGGTGAAGCCTTGATTAGCCGCTACAA
GATCGTAAAGAGCGAAACCGGGCGGCCGGAGTACATCGAGATCGAGCTAGCTGATTGGATGTACCGCGAG
ATCACAGAAGGCAAGAACCCGGACGTGCTGACGGTTCACCCCGATTACTTTTTGATCGATCCCGGCATCG
GCCGTTTTCTCTACCGCCTGGCACGCCGCGCCGCAGGCAAGGCAGAAGCCAGATGGTTGTTCAAGACGAT
CTACGAACGCAGTGGCAGCGCCGGAGAGTTCAAGAAGTTCTGTTTCACCGTGCGCAAGCTGATCGGGTCA
AATGACCTGCCGGAGTACGATTTGAAGGAGGAGGCGGGGCAGGCTGGCCCGATCCTAGTCATGCGCTACC
GCAACCTGATCGAGGGCGAAGCATCCGCCGGTTCCTAATGTACGGAGCAGATGCTAGGGCAAATTGCCCT
AGCAGGGGAAAAAGGTCGAAAAGGTCTCTTTCCTGTGGATAGCACGTACATTGGGAACCCAAAGCCGTAC
ATTGGGAACCGGAACCCGTACATTGGGAACCCAAAGCCGTACATTGGGAACCGGTCACACATGTAAGTGA
CTGATATAAAAGAGAAAAAAGGCGATTTTTCCGCCTAAAACTCTTTAAAACTTATTAAAACTCTTAAAAC
CCGCCTGGCCTGTGCATAACTGTCTGGCCAGCGCACAGCCGAAGAGCTGCAAAAAGCGCCTACCCTTCGG
TCGCTGCGCTCCCTACGCCCCGCCGCTTCGCGTCGGCCTATCGCGGCCGCTGGCCGCTCAAAAATGGCTG
GCCTACGGCCAGGCAATCTACCAGGGCGCGGACAAGCCGCGCCGTCGCCACTCGACCGCCGGCGCCCACA
TCAAGGCACCCTGCCTCGCGCGTTTCGGTGATGACGGTGAAAACCTCTGACACATGCAGCTCCCGGAGAC
GGTCACAGCTTGTCTGTAAGCGGATGCCGGGAGCAGACAAGCCCGTCAGGGCGCGTCAGCGGGTGTTGGC
GGGTGTCGGGGCGCAGCCATGACCCAGTCACGTAGCGATAGCGGAGTGTATACTGGCTTAACTATGCGGC
ATCAGAGCAGATTGTACTGAGAGTGCACCATATGCGGTGTGAAATACCGCACAGATGCGTAAGGAGAAAA
TACCGCATCAGGCGCTCTTCCGCTTCCTCGCTCACTGACTCGCTGCGCTCGGTCGTTCGGCTGCGGCGAG
CGGTATCAGCTCACTCAAAGGCGGTAATACGGTTATCCACAGAATCAGGGGATAACGCAGGAAAGAACAT
GTGAGCAAAAGGCCAGCAAAAGGCCAGGAACCGTAAAAAGGCCGCGTTGCTGGCGTTTTTCCATAGGCTC
CGCCCCCCTGACGAGCATCACAAAAATCGACGCTCAAGTCAGAGGTGGCGAAACCCGACAGGACTATAAA
GATACCAGGCGTTTCCCCCTGGAAGCTCCCTCGTGCGCTCTCCTGTTCCGACCCTGCCGCTTACCGGATA
CCTGTCCGCCTTTCTCCCTTCGGGAAGCGTGGCGCTTTCTCATAGCTCACGCTGTAGGTATCTCAGTTCG
GTGTAGGTCGTTCGCTCCAAGCTGGGCTGTGTGCACGAACCCCCCGTTCAGCCCGACCGCTGCGCCTTAT
CCGGTAACTATCGTCTTGAGTCCAACCCGGTAAGACACGACTTATCGCCACTGGCAGCAGCCACTGGTAA
CAGGATTAGCAGAGCGAGGTATGTAGGCGGTGCTACAGAGTTCTTGAAGTGGTGGCCTAACTACGGCTAC
ACTAGAAGGACAGTATTTGGTATCTGCGCTCTGCTGAAGCCAGTTACCTTCGGAAAAAGAGTTGGTAGCT
CTTGATCCGGCAAACAAACCACCGCTGGTAGCGGTGGTTTTTTTGTTTGCAAGCAGCAGATTACGCGCAG
AAAAAAAGGATCTCAAGAAGATCCTTTGATCTTTTCTACGGGGTCTGACGCTCAGTGGAACGAAAACTCA
CGTTAAGGGATTTTGGTCATGCATTCTAGGTACTAAAACAATTCATCCAGTAAAATATAATATTTTATTT
TCTCCCAATCAGGCTTGATCCCCAGTAAGTCAAAAAATAGCTCGACATACTGTTCTTCCCCGATATCCTC
CCTGATCGACCGGACGCAGAAGGCAATGTCATACCACTTGTCCGCCCTGCCGCTTCTCCCAAGATCAATA
AAGCCACTTACTTTGCCATCTTTCACAAAGATGTTGCTGTCTCCCAGGTCGCCGTGGGAAAAGACAAGTT
CCTCTTCGGGCTTTTCCGTCTTTAAAAAATCATACAGCTCGCGCGGATCTTTAAATGGAGTGTCTTCTTC
CCAGTTTTCGCAATCCACATCGGCCAGATCGTTATTCAGTAAGTAATCCAATTCGGCTAAGCGGCTGTCT
AAGCTATTCGTATAGGGACAATCCGATATGTCGATGGAGTGAAAGAGCCTGATGCACTCCGCATACAGCT
CGATAATCTTTTCAGGGCTTTGTTCATCTTCATACTCTTCCGAGCAAAGGACGCCATCGGCCTCACTCAT
GAGCAGATTGCTCCAGCCATCATGCCGTTCAAAGTGCAGGACCTTTGGAACAGGCAGCTTTCCTTCCAGC
CATAGCATCATGTCCTTTTCCCGTTCCACATCATAGGTGGTCCCTTTATACCGGCTGTCCGTCATTTTTA
AATATAGGTTTTCATTTTCTCCCACCAGCTTATATACCTTAGCAGGAGACATTCCTTCCGTATCTTTTAC
GCAGCGGTATTTTTCGATCAGTTTTTTCAATTCCGGTGATATTCTCATTTTAGCCATTTATTATTTCCTT
CCTCTTTTCTACAGTATTTAAAGATACCCCAAGAAGCTAATTATAACAAGACGAACTCCAATTCACTGTT
CCTTGCATTCTAAAACCTTAAATACCAGAAAACAGCTTTTTCAAAGTTGTTTTCAAA
Features (pLannotate 1.2.2; 20 found; start..end, strand, type, name):
    285..309     +  misc_feature   LB T-DNA repeat: left border repeat from nopaline C58 T-DNA
    395..647     -  terminator     MAS terminator: mannopine synthase terminator
    660..1208    -  CDS            bar: PAT_STRHY - Experimental evidence at protein level: Swiss-Prot protein existence level 1. Inactivates phosphinothricin (PPT) by transfer of an acetyl group from acetyl CoA. Can also acetylate demethylphosphinothricin but not PTT or glutamate. This enzyme is an effector of phosphinothricin tripeptide (PTT or bialaphos) resistance. From Streptomyces hygroscopicus. Introduced by genetic manipulation and expressed in glufosinate-tolerant maize by Dekalb Genetics.
   1214..1594    -  promoter       MAS promoter: mannopine synthase promoter (Velten et al., 1984)
   1594..2406    +  CDS            IBMP_CAMVB (fragment): Experimental evidence at protein level: Swiss-Prot protein existence level 1. Enhances the ribosomal termination-reinitiation event leading to the translation of major open reading frames on the polycistronic viral RNAs. From Cauliflower mosaic virus (strain Bari 1) (CaMV).
   2590..2935    +  promoter       CaMV 35S promoter: strong constitutive promoter from cauliflower mosaic virus
   3007..3678    +  CDS            DsRed-Express2: DsRed-Express2 is a basic (constitutively fluorescent) orange fluorescent protein published in 2008, derived from Discosoma sp.. It is reported to be a rapidly-maturing protein.
   3691..4011    +  CDS            FKBP1A: FKB1A_HUMAN - Also known as FKBP1, FKBP12. Experimental evidence at protein level: Swiss-Prot protein existence level 1. Keeps in an inactive conformation TGFBR1, the TGF-beta type I serine/threonine kinase receptor, preventing TGF-beta receptor activation in absence of ligand. Recruits SMAD7 to ACVR1B which prevents the association of SMAD2 and SMAD3 with the activin receptor complex, thereby blocking the activin signal. May modulate the RYR1 calcium channel activity. PPIases accelerate the folding of proteins. It catalyzes the cis-trans isomerization of proline imidic peptide bonds in oligop
   4031..4738    +  terminator     OCS terminator: octopine synthase terminator
   4739..4759    +  misc_feature   MCS (fragment): pUC18/19 multiple cloning site
   4762..4916    +  CDS            lacZα (fragment): LacZα fragment of β-galactosidase; lacZ fragment
   4982..5006    +  misc_feature   RB T-DNA repeat: right border repeat from nopaline C58 T-DNA
   5346..5747    +  CDS            Y4CG_SINFN (fragment): Protein inferred from homology: Swiss-Prot protein existence level 3. From Sinorhizobium fredii (strain NBRC 101917 / NGR234).
   6307..6936    +  CDS            pVS1 StaA: stability protein from the Pseudomonas plasmid pVS1 (Heeb et al., 2000)
   7365..8438    +  CDS            pVS1 RepA: replication protein from the Pseudomonas plasmid pVS1 (Heeb et al., 2000)
   8504..8698    +  rep_origin     pVS1 oriV: origin of replication for the Pseudomonas plasmid pVS1 (Heeb et al., 2000)
   8901..8940    +  CDS            rop (fragment): Rop protein, which maintains plasmids at low copy number; rop
   9042..9182    +  misc_feature   bom: basis of mobility region from pBR322
   9368..9956    -  rep_origin     ori: high-copy-number ColE1/pMB1/pBR322/pUC origin of replication
  10043..10837   -  CDS            KanR: aminoglycoside phosphotransferase; aphA-3; confers resistance to kanamycin
