[The description below was written by a language model from this plasmid's Addgene catalogue record and pLannotate feature annotations shown in this document.]
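Description:
pEarleyGate100-pSpoA-DsRed-Express2-FKBP(LV)(C22V) is a plant expression construct built on the pEarleyGate100 binary T-DNA backbone and intended for Arabidopsis thaliana. The roughly 11 kb plasmid carries two replication systems: a ColE1/pBR322-type origin (with the bom mobilisation region and a remnant of rop) for propagation in E. coli, and the pVS1 oriV with RepA and StaA, the broad-host-range module that typically supports stable maintenance in Agrobacterium. Bacterial selection is by kanamycin (aphA-3 type KanR). Between the nopaline-type left and right T-DNA border repeats lie the parts destined for transfer into the plant genome, including a bar (phosphinothricin acetyltransferase) gene flanked by the mannopine synthase promoter and terminator, which confers glufosinate/bialaphos tolerance for selecting transformed plants.

The payload is a synthetic fusion driven by the strong constitutive CaMV 35S promoter and terminated by the octopine synthase terminator. It joins the rapidly maturing red fluorescent protein DsRed-Express2 to a human FKBP12-derived domain carrying the changes named LV and C22V. The "pSpoA" element in the insert name is not annotated in the feature table; it may correspond to the short unannotated stretch between the promoter and DsRed-Express2, but the record does not define it. According to the catalogue entry, the fusion acts as a regulatable fluorescent secretory cargo, and this version lacks an ER export signal, suggesting use alongside a signal-bearing counterpart. The record does not describe how regulation is achieved. Small lacZα and MCS fragments and a CaMV ORF fragment upstream of the 35S promoter are backbone remnants.
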