Addgene plasmid #140169: pEarleyGate100-pSpoA-DsRed-Express2-FKBP(LV)(C22V)
Purpose: Expresses a regulatable secretory cargo (without an ER export signal) for Arabidopsis thaliana
Depositing lab: Benjamin Glick. Depositing organization: University of Chicago. Publication: ESCargo: a regulatable fluorescent secretory cargo for diverse model organisms. Casler JC, Zajac AL, Valbuena FM, Sparvoli D, Jeyifous O, Turkewitz AP, Horne-Badovinac S, Green WN, Glick BS. Mol Biol Cell. 2020 Oct 28:mbcE20090591. doi: 10.1091/mbc.E20-09-0591. PubMed 33112725.
Backbone
  Vector backbone: pEarleyGate100
  Vector type: Plant Expression
Growth in bacteria
  Bacterial resistance: Kanamycin, 50 μg/mL
  Growth temperature: 37°C
  Growth strain: DH5alpha
  Copy number: Unknown
Gene/Insert
  Gene/Insert name: pSpoA-DsRed-Express2-FKBP(LV)(C22V)
  Species: Synthetic
  Promoter: CaMV 35S
  Cloning method: Restriction Enzyme; 5′ cloning site Unknown (unknown if destroyed)
Terms and licenses: Academic/Nonprofit Terms; Industry Terms: Not Available to Industry
How to cite: pEarleyGate100-pSpoA-DsRed-Express2-FKBP(LV)(C22V) was a gift from Benjamin Glick (Addgene plasmid # 140169 ; http://n2t.net/addgene:140169 ; RRID:Addgene_140169)
