>Addgene plasmid #140169 | pEarleyGate100-pSpoA-DsRed-Express2-FKBP(LV)(C22V) | depositor partial sequence | sequence record 271626 | Partial Sequence
ATGAAAGCCTTCACACTCGCTCTCTTCTTAGCTCTTTCCCTCTATCTCCTGCCCAATCCAGCCGACAGCA
CAGAAAACGTTATAAAACCCTTTATGCGTTTTAAAGTCCATATGGAGGGGAGCGTCAATGGACACGAATT
TGAGATTGAGGGTGAAGGAGAGGGCAAGCCTTACGAGGGAACCCAAACTGCGAAGCTACAGGTGACCAAG
GGCGGACCCCTCCCATTTGCTTGGGACATTCTGTCTCCGCAATTCCAATATGGCAGTAAAGTGTATGTCA
AACACCCGGCCGACATACCGGACTACAAGAAGTTATCATTTCCGGAAGGTTTCAAGTGGGAGAGAGTCAT
GAATTTTGAAGACGGGGGGGTAGTAACAGTGACTCAGGACAGCAGTCTTCAAGACGGTACGTTCATCTAT
CATGTCAAATTTATCGGAGTCAACTTCCCTTCTGACGGACCGGTTATGCAGAAGAAGACTCTGGGCTGGG
AACCGAGTACTGAGCGACTGTACCCTCGTGATGGAGTACTGAAAGGTGAGATACATAAAGCACTAAAGCT
CAAGGGCGGCGGTCATTATCTCGTGGAATTTAAGAGTATTTACATGGCTAAAAAACCCGTAAAGCTACCT
GGATATTATTATGTTGATTCTAAACTAGATATTACGAGCCATAACGAAGACTATACCGTCGTCGAGCAGT
ATGAGAGAGCAGAGGCGCGACATCATTTATTCCAGGGCTCAAGCAGAGGAGTTCAGGTCGAAACTATTAG
CCCCGGAGATGGCCGAACCTTTCCGAAAAGGGGCCAGACTGTAGTTGTACACTATACGGGAATGCTCGAG
GACGGAAAGAAGTTAGACAGCTCCCGAGACAGAAACAAACCGTTCAAGTTCATGCTGGGTAAGCAAGAAG
TAATTCGAGGCTGGGAAGAAGGCGTAGCCCAAATGAGCGTAGGACAACGAGCCAAACTTACGATTTCACC
AGATTACGCCTATGGGGCTACTGGACATCCCGGAGTGATACCTCCTCATGCAACGCTCGTTTTTGATGTT
GAGTTATTGAAGTTAGAGTAA
